Addgene plasmid #60191: DYSF-Exon37-del
Purpose: Plasmid contains human dysferlin with exon 37 deleted. Deletion maintains the open reading frame.
Depositing lab: Jain Foundation.
Backbone
  Vector backbone: pUC57-Kan
  Backbone size w/o insert (bp): 2363
  Total vector size (bp): 8572
  Vector type: cloning vector
Growth in bacteria
  Bacterial resistance: Kanamycin, 50 μg/mL
  Growth temperature: 37°C
  Growth strain: Top10
  Copy number: Unknown
Gene/Insert
  Gene/Insert name: Dysferlin (alt name: DYSF)
  Species: H. sapiens (human)
  Insert size (bp): 6209
  Mutation: Exon 37 has been deleted
  Entrez Gene: DYSF (a.k.a. FER1L1, LGMD2B, LGMDR2, MMD1)
  Cloning method: Unknown
  Sequencing primers: 5′ gagcagattgtactgagagtgcacg; 3′ M13pUC-rev
Resource information
  A portion of this plasmid was derived from a plasmid made by: The human dysferlin insert was synthesized by Genewiz
Terms and licenses: Academic/Nonprofit Terms; Industry Terms: Not Available to Industry
How to cite: DYSF-Exon37-del was a gift from Jain Foundation (Addgene plasmid # 60191 ; http://n2t.net/addgene:60191 ; RRID:Addgene_60191)
