[The description below was written by a language model from this plasmid's Addgene catalogue record and pLannotate feature annotations shown in this document.]
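Description:
DYSF-Exon37-del is a bacterial cloning plasmid built on the pUC57-Kan backbone that carries a synthesized human dysferlin (DYSF, also known as FER1L1) coding sequence from which exon 37 has been removed. The record states that the deletion preserves the open reading frame, so the insert encodes an internally shortened dysferlin rather than a truncated one. The whole plasmid is 8,572 bp, of which about 6.2 kb is insert, and the annotated DYSF coding region spans most of that insert on the forward strand.

The backbone features are those of a standard pUC-type vector: a high-copy ColE1/pMB1-family origin of replication for maintenance in E. coli, and a kanamycin resistance gene (aminoglycoside phosphotransferase) driven by the bla (AmpR) promoter for selection. The catalogue entry nonetheless lists copy number as unknown. Short remnants of bom, rop and lacI are also detected. These are annotated only as fragments and are presumably non-functional leftovers of the vector lineage. A lac promoter, lac operator and CAP binding site lie just downstream of the insert and are oriented toward it on the opposite strand, so they would not drive sense transcription of DYSF. No eukaryotic promoter, polyadenylation signal, epitope tag or reporter is annotated, consistent with the listing as a cloning vector rather than an expression construct.

Dysferlin is a calcium-sensing protein involved in resealing the sarcolemma of skeletal and cardiac muscle cells after mechanical damage, and the gene's aliases reflect its link to limb-girdle muscular dystrophy and Miyoshi myopathy. The plasmid most plausibly serves as a source template for subcloning the exon 37-deleted cDNA into expression vectors, although the record does not state a specific downstream application.
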