Features (pLannotate 1.2.2; 10 found; start..end, strand, type, name):
    137..182     +  misc_feature   bom (fragment): basis of mobility region from pBR322
    219..6356    +  CDS            DYSF: DYSF_HUMAN - Also known as FER1L1. Experimental evidence at protein level: Swiss-Prot protein existence level 1. Key calcium ion sensor involved in the Ca(2+)-triggered synaptic vesicle-plasma membrane fusion. Plays a role in the sarcolemma repair mechanism of both skeletal muscle and cardiomyocytes that permits rapid resealing of membranes disrupted by mechanical stress (By similarity). From Homo sapiens (Human).
   6420..6436    -  protein_bind   lac operator: The lac repressor binds to the lac operator to inhibit transcription in E. coli. This inhibition can be relieved by adding lactose or isopropyl-β-D-thiogalactopyranoside (IPTG). lac repressor encoded by lacI
   6444..6474    -  promoter       lac promoter: promoter for the E. coli lac operon
   6489..6510    -  protein_bind   CAP binding site: CAP binding activates transcription in the presence of cAMP. E. coli catabolite activator protein
   6523..6615    -  CDS            lacI (fragment): lac repressor; lacI; The lac repressor binds to the lac operator to inhibit transcription in E. coli. This inhibition can be relieved by adding lactose or isopropyl-β-D-thiogalactopyranoside (IPTG).
   6798..7386    -  rep_origin     ori: high-copy-number ColE1/pMB1/pBR322/pUC origin of replication
   7557..8372    -  CDS            KanR: aminoglycoside phosphotransferase; aph(3')-Ia; confers resistance to kanamycin in bacteria or G418 (Geneticin®) in eukaryotes
   8373..8477    -  promoter       AmpR promoter: bla
   8572..35      +  CDS            rop (fragment) (across the origin): Rop protein, which maintains plasmids at low copy number; rop
>Addgene plasmid #60191 | DYSF-Exon37-del | depositor full sequence | sequence record 96286 | DYSF-Exon37-del sequence 8572 bps
TCGCGCGTTTCGGTGATGACGGTGAAAACCTCTGACACATGCAGCTCCCGGAGACGGTCACAGCTTGTCT
GTAAGCGGATGCCGGGAGCAGACAAGCCCGTCAGGGCGCGTCAGCGGGTGTTGGCGGGTGTCGGGGCTGG
CTTAACTATGCGGCATCAGAGCAGATTGTACTGAGAGTGCACGAATTCGATATCGTTAACGGTACCACTA
GTACGCGTATGCTGAGGGTCTTCATCCTCTATGCCGAGAACGTCCACACACCCGACACCGACATCAGCGA
TGCCTACTGCTCCGCGGTGTTTGCAGGGGTGAAGAAGAGAACCAAAGTCATCAAGAACAGCGTGAACCCT
GTATGGAATGAGGGATTTGAATGGGACCTCAAGGGCATCCCCCTGGACCAGGGCTCTGAGCTTCATGTGG
TGGTCAAAGACCATGAGACGATGGGGAGGAACAGGTTCCTGGGGGAAGCCAAGGTCCCACTCCGAGAGGT
CCTCGCCACCCCTAGTCTGTCCGCCAGCTTCAATGCCCCCCTGCTGGACACCAAGAAGCAGCCCACAGGG
GCCTCGCTGGTCCTGCAGGTGTCCTACACACCGCTGCCTGGAGCTGTGCCCCTGTTCCCGCCCCCTACTC
CTCTGGAGCCCTCCCCGACTCTGCCTGACCTGGATGTAGTGGCAGACACAGGAGGAGAGGAAGACACAGA
GGACCAGGGACTCACTGGAGATGAGGCGGAGCCATTCCTGGATCAAAGCGGAGGCCCGGGGGCTCCCACC
ACCCCAAGGAAACTACCTTCACGTCCTCCGCCCCACTACCCCGGGATCAAAAGAAAGCGAAGTGCGCCTA
CATCTAGAAAGCTGCTGTCAGACAAACCGCAGGATTTCCAGATCAGGGTCCAGGTGATCGAGGGGCGCCA
GCTGCCGGGGGTGAACATCAAGCCTGTGGTCAAGGTTACCGCTGCAGGGCAGACCAAGCGGACGCGGATC
CACAAGGGAAACAGCCCACTCTTCAATGAGACTCTTTTCTTCAACTTGTTTGACTCTCCTGGGGAGCTGT
TTGATGAGCCCATCTTTATCACGGTGGTAGACTCTCGTTCTCTCAGGACAGATGCTCTCCTCGGGGAGTT
CCGGATGGACGTGGGCACCATTTACAGAGAGCCCCGGCACGCCTATCTCAGGAAGTGGCTGCTGCTCTCA
GACCCTGATGACTTCTCTGCTGGGGCCAGAGGCTACCTGAAAACAAGCCTTTGTGTGCTGGGGCCTGGGG
ACGAAGCGCCTCTGGAGAGAAAAGACCCCTCTGAAGACAAGGAGGACATTGAAAGCAACCTGCTCCGGCC
CACAGGCGTAGCCCTGCGAGGAGCCCACTTCTGCCTGAAGGTCTTCCGGGCCGAGGACTTGCCGCAGATG
GACGATGCCGTGATGGACAACGTGAAACAGATCTTTGGCTTCGAGAGTAACAAGAAGAACTTGGTGGACC
CCTTTGTGGAGGTCAGCTTTGCGGGGAAAATGCTGTGCAGCAAGATCTTGGAGAAGACGGCCAACCCTCA
GTGGAACCAGAACATCACACTGCCTGCCATGTTTCCCTCCATGTGCGAAAAAATGAGGATTCGTATCATA
GACTGGGACCGCCTGACTCACAATGACATCGTGGCTACCACCTACCTGAGTATGTCGAAAATCTCTGCCC
CTGGAGGAGAAATAGAAGAGGAGCCTGCAGGTGCTGTCAAGCCTTCGAAAGCCTCAGACTTGGATGACTA
CCTGGGCTTCCTCCCCACTTTTGGGCCCTGCTACATCAACCTCTATGGCAGTCCCAGAGAGTTCACAGGC
TTCCCAGACCCCTACACAGAGCTCAACACAGGCAAGGGGGAAGGTGTGGCTTATCGTGGCCGGCTTCTGC
TCTCCCTGGAGACCAAGCTGGTGGAGCACAGTGAACAGAAGGTGGAGGACCTTCCTGCGGATGACATCCT
CCGGGTGGAGAAGTACCTTAGGAGGCGCAAGTACTCCCTGTTTGCGGCCTTCTACTCAGCCACCATGCTG
CAGGATGTGGATGATGCCATCCAGTTTGAGGTCAGCATCGGGAACTACGGGAACAAGTTCGACATGACCT
GCCTGCCGCTGGCCTCCACCACTCAGTACAGCCGTGCAGTCTTTGACGGGTGCCACTACTACTACCTACC
CTGGGGTAACGTGAAACCTGTGGTGGTGCTGTCATCCTACTGGGAGGACATCAGCCATAGAATCGAGACT
CAGAACCAGCTGCTTGGGATTGCTGACCGGCTGGAAGCTGGCCTGGAGCAGGTCCACCTGGCCCTGAAGG
CGCAGTGCTCCACGGAGGACGTGGACTCGCTGGTGGCTCAGCTGACGGATGAGCTCATCGCAGGCTGCAG
CCAGCCTCTGGGTGACATCCATGAGACACCCTCTGCCACCCACCTGGACCAGTACCTGTACCAGCTGCGC
ACCCATCACCTGAGCCAAATCACTGAGGCTGCCCTGGCCCTGAAGCTCGGCCACAGTGAGCTCCCTGCAG
CTCTGGAGCAGGCGGAGGACTGGCTCCTGCGTCTGCGTGCCCTGGCAGAGGAGCCCCAGAACAGCCTGCC
GGACATCGTCATCTGGATGCTGCAGGGAGACAAGCGTGTGGCATACCAGCGGGTGCCCGCCCACCAAGTC
CTCTTCTCCCGGCGGGGTGCCAACTACTGTGGCAAGAATTGTGGGAAGCTACAGACAATCTTTCTGAAAT
ATCCGATGGAGAAGGTGCCTGGCGCCCGGATGCCAGTGCAGATACGGGTCAAGCTGTGGTTTGGGCTCTC
TGTGGATGAGAAGGAGTTCAACCAGTTTGCTGAGGGGAAGCTGTCTGTCTTTGCTGAAACCTATGAGAAC
GAGACTAAGTTGGCCCTTGTTGGGAACTGGGGCACAACGGGCCTCACCTACCCCAAGTTTTCTGACGTCA
CGGGCAAGATCAAGCTACCCAAGGACAGCTTCCGCCCCTCGGCCGGCTGGACCTGGGCTGGAGATTGGTT
CGTGTGTCCGGAGAAGACTCTGCTCCATGACATGGACGCCGGTCACCTGAGCTTCGTGGAAGAGGTGTTT
GAGAACCAGACCCGGCTTCCCGGAGGCCAGTGGATCTACATGAGTGACAACTACACCGATGTGAACGGGG
AGAAGGTGCTTCCCAAGGATGACATTGAGTGCCCACTGGGCTGGAAGTGGGAAGATGAGGAATGGTCCAC
AGACCTCAACCGGGCTGTCGATGAGCAAGGCTGGGAGTATAGCATCACCATCCCCCCGGAGCGGAAGCCG
AAGCACTGGGTCCCTGCTGAGAAGATGTACTACACACACCGACGGCGGCGCTGGGTGCGCCTGCGCAGGA
GGGATCTCAGCCAAATGGAAGCACTGAAAAGGCACAGGCAGGCGGAGGCGGAGGGCGAGGGCTGGGAGTA
CGCCTCTCTTTTTGGCTGGAAGTTCCACCTCGAGTACCGCAAGACAGATGCCTTCCGCCGCCGCCGCTGG
CGCCGTCGCATGGAGCCACTGGAGAAGACGGGGCCTGCAGCTGTGTTTGCCCTTGAGGGGGCCCTGGGCG
GCGTGATGGATGACAAGAGTGAAGATTCCATGTCCGTCTCCACCTTGAGCTTCGGTGTGAACAGACCCAC
GATTTCCTGCATATTCGACTATGGGAACCGCTACCATCTACGCTGCTACATGTACCAGGCCCGGGACCTG
GCTGCGATGGACAAGGACTCTTTTTCTGATCCCTATGCCATCGTCTCCTTCCTGCACCAGAGCCAGAAGA
CGGTGGTGGTGAAGAACACCCTTAACCCCACCTGGGACCAGACGCTCATCTTCTACGAGATCGAGATCTT
TGGCGAGCCGGCCACAGTTGCTGAGCAACCGCCCAGCATTGTGGTGGAGCTGTACGACCATGACACTTAT
GGTGCAGACGAGTTTATGGGTCGCTGCATCTGTCAACCGAGTCTGGAACGGATGCCACGGCTGGCCTGGT
TCCCACTGACGAGGGGCAGCCAGCCGTCGGGGGAGCTGCTGGCCTCTTTTGAGCTCATCCAGAGAGAGAA
GCCGGCCATCCACCATATTCCTGGTTTTGAGGTGCAGGAGACATCAAGGATCCTGGATGAGATCCTGGCA
TGGGGCCTGCGGAACATGAAGAGTTACCAGCTGGCCAACATCTCCTCCCCCAGCCTCGTGGTAGAGTGTG
GGGGCCAGACGGTGCAGTCCTGTGTCATCAGGAACCTCCGGAAGAACCCCAACTTTGACATCTGCACCCT
CTTCATGGAAGTGATGCTGCCCAGGGAGGAGCTCTACTGCCCCCCCATCACCGTCAAGGTCATCGATAAC
CGCCAGTTTGGCCGCCGGCCTGTGGTGGGCCAGTGTACCATCCGCTCCCTGGAGAGCTTCCTGTGTGACC
CCTACTCGGCGGAGAGTCCATCCCCACAGGGTGGCCCAGACGATGTGAGCCTACTCAGTCCTGGGGAAGA
CGTGCTCATCGACATTGATGACAAGGAGCCCCTCATCCCCATCCAGGAGGAAGAGTTCATCGATTGGTGG
AGCAAATTCTTTGCCTCCATAGGGGAGAGGGAAAAGTGCGGCTCCTACCTGGAGAAGGATTTTGACACCC
TGAAGGTCTATGACACACAGCTGGAGAATGTGGAGGCCTTTGAGGGCCTGTCTGACTTTTGTAACACCTT
CAAGCTGTACCGGGGCAAGACGCAGGAGGAGACAGAAGATCCATCTGTGATTGGTGAATTTAAGGGCCTC
TTCAAAATTTATCCCCTCCCAGAAGACCCAGCCATCCCCATGCCCCCAAGACAGTTCCACCAGCTGGCCG
CCCAGGGACCCCAGGAGTGCTTGGTCCGTATCTACATTGTCCGAGCATTTGGCCTGCAGCCCAAGGACCC
CAATGGAAAGTGTGATCCTTACATCAAGATCTCCATAGGGAAGAAATCAGTGAGTGACCAGGATAACTAC
ATCCCCTGCACGCTGGAGCCCGTATTTGGAAAGATGTTCGAGCTGACCTGCACTCTGCCTCTGGAGAAGG
ACCTAAAGATCACTCTCTATGACTATGACCTCCTCTCCAAGGACGAAAAGATCGGTGAGACGGTCGTCGA
CCTGGAGAACAGGCTGCTGTCCAAGTTTGGGGCTCGCTGTGGACTCCCACAGACCTACTGTGTCTCTGGA
CCGAACCAGTGGCGGGACCAGCTCCGCCCCTCCCAGCTCCTCCACCTCTTCTGCCAGCAGCATAGAGTCA
AGGCACCTGTGTACCGGACAGACCGTGTAATGTTTCAGGATAAAGAATATTCCATTGAAGAGATAGAGGC
TGGCAGGATCCCAAACCCACACCTGGGCCCAGTGGAGGAGCGTCTGGCTCTGCATGTGCTTCAGCAGCAG
GGCCTGGTCCCGGAGCACGTGGAGTCACGGCCCCTCTACAGCCCCCTGCAGCCAGACATCGAGCAGGGGA
AGCTGCAGATGTGGGTCGACCTATTTCCGAAGGCCCTGGGGCGGCCTGGACCTCCCTTCAACATCACCCC
ACGGAGAGCCAGAAGGTTTTTCCTGCGTTGTATTATCTGGAATACCAGAGATGTGATCCTGGATGACCTG
AGCCTCACGGGGGAGAAGATGAGCGACATTTATGTGAAAGGTTGGATGATTGGCTTTGAAGAACACAAGC
AAAAGACAGACGTGCATTATCGTTCCCTGGGAGGTGAAGGCAACTTCAACTGGAGGTTCATTTTCCCCTT
CGACTACCTGCCAGCTGAGCAAGTCTGTACCATTGCCAAGAAGGATGCCTTCTGGAGGCTGGACAAGACT
GAGAGCAAAATCCCAGCACGAGTGGTGTTCCAGATCTGGGACAATGACAAGTTCTCCTTTGATGATTTTC
TGGGCTCCCTGCAGCTCGATCTCAACCGCATGCCCAAGCCAGCCAAGACAGCCAAGAAGTGCTCCTTGGA
CCAGCTGGATGATGCTTTCCACCCAGAATGGTTTGTGTCCCTTTTTGAGCAGAAAACAGTGAAGGGCTGG
TGGCCCTGTGTAGCAGAAGAGGGTGAGAAGAAAATACTGGCGGGCAAGCTGGAAATGACCTTGGAGATTG
TAGCAGAGAGTGAGCATGAGGAGCGGCCTGCTGGCCAGGGCCGGGATGAGCCCAACATGAACCCTAAGCT
TGAGGACCCAAGGCGCCCCGACACCTCCTTCCTGTGGTTTACCTCCCCATACAAGACCATGAAGTTCATC
CTGTGGCGGCGTTTCCGGTGGGCCATCATCCTCTTCATCATCCTCTTCATCCTGCTGCTGTTCCTGGCCA
TCTTCATCTACGCCTTCCCGAACTATGCTGCCATGAAGCTGGTGAAGCCCTTCAGCTGATGATCACCATG
GCATATGGCTAGCGCGGCCGCCATGGTCATAGCTGTTTCCTGTGTGAAATTGTTATCCGCTCACAATTCC
ACACAACATACGAGCCGGAAGCATAAAGTGTAAAGCCTGGGGTGCCTAATGAGTGAGCTAACTCACATTA
ATTGCGTTGCGCTCACTGCCCGCTTTCCAGTCGGGAAACCTGTCGTGCCAGCTGCATTAATGAATCGGCC
AACGCGCGGGGAGAGGCGGTTTGCGTATTGGGCGCTCTTCCGCTTCCTCGCTCACTGACTCGCTGCGCTC
GGTCGTTCGGCTGCGGCGAGCGGTATCAGCTCACTCAAAGGCGGTAATACGGTTATCCACAGAATCAGGG
GATAACGCAGGAAAGAACATGTGAGCAAAAGGCCAGCAAAAGGCCAGGAACCGTAAAAAGGCCGCGTTGC
TGGCGTTTTTCCATAGGCTCCGCCCCCCTGACGAGCATCACAAAAATCGACGCTCAAGTCAGAGGTGGCG
AAACCCGACAGGACTATAAAGATACCAGGCGTTTCCCCCTGGAAGCTCCCTCGTGCGCTCTCCTGTTCCG
ACCCTGCCGCTTACCGGATACCTGTCCGCCTTTCTCCCTTCGGGAAGCGTGGCGCTTTCTCATAGCTCAC
GCTGTAGGTATCTCAGTTCGGTGTAGGTCGTTCGCTCCAAGCTGGGCTGTGTGCACGAACCCCCCGTTCA
GCCCGACCGCTGCGCCTTATCCGGTAACTATCGTCTTGAGTCCAACCCGGTAAGACACGACTTATCGCCA
CTGGCAGCAGCCACTGGTAACAGGATTAGCAGAGCGAGGTATGTAGGCGGTGCTACAGAGTTCTTGAAGT
GGTGGCCTAACTACGGCTACACTAGAAGAACAGTATTTGGTATCTGCGCTCTGCTGAAGCCAGTTACCTT
CGGAAAAAGAGTTGGTAGCTCTTGATCCGGCAAACAAACCACCGCTGGTAGCGGTGGTTTTTTTGTTTGC
AAGCAGCAGATTACGCGCAGAAAAAAAGGATCTCAAGAAGATCCTTTGATCTTTTCTACGGGGTCTGACG
CTCAGTGGAACGAAAACTCACGTTAAGGGATTTTGGTCATGAGATTATCAAAAAGGATCTTCACCTAGAT
CCTTTTAAATTAAAAATGAAGTTTTAAATCAATCTAAAGTATATATGAGTAAACTTGGTCTGACAGTTAG
AAAAACTCATCGAGCATCAAATGAAACTGCAATTTATTCATATCAGGATTATCAATACCATATTTTTGAA
AAAGCCGTTTCTGTAATGAAGGAGAAAACTCACCGAGGCAGTTCCATAGGATGGCAAGATCCTGGTATCG
GTCTGCGATTCCGACTCGTCCAACATCAATACAACCTATTAATTTCCCCTCGTCAAAAATAAGGTTATCA
AGTGAGAAATCACCATGAGTGACGACTGAATCCGGTGAGAATGGCAAAAGTTTATGCATTTCTTTCCAGA
CTTGTTCAACAGGCCAGCCATTACGCTCGTCATCAAAATCACTCGCATCAACCAAACCGTTATTCATTCG
TGATTGCGCCTGAGCGAGACGAAATACGCGATCGCTGTTAAAAGGACAATTACAAACAGGAATCGAATGC
AACCGGCGCAGGAACACTGCCAGCGCATCAACAATATTTTCACCTGAATCAGGATATTCTTCTAATACCT
GGAATGCTGTTTTCCCAGGGATCGCAGTGGTGAGTAACCATGCATCATCAGGAGTACGGATAAAATGCTT
GATGGTCGGAAGAGGCATAAATTCCGTCAGCCAGTTTAGTCTGACCATCTCATCTGTAACATCATTGGCA
ACGCTACCTTTGCCATGTTTCAGAAACAACTCTGGCGCATCGGGCTTCCCATACAATCGATAGATTGTCG
CACCTGATTGCCCGACATTATCGCGAGCCCATTTATACCCATATAAATCAGCATCCATGTTGGAATTTAA
TCGCGGCCTAGAGCAAGACGTTTCCCGTTGAATATGGCTCATACTCTTCCTTTTTCAATATTATTGAAGC
ATTTATCAGGGTTATTGTCTCATGAGCGGATACATATTTGAATGTATTTAGAAAAATAAACAAATAGGGG
TTCCGCGCACATTTCCCCGAAAAGTGCCACCTGACGTCTAAGAAACCATTATTATCATGACATTAACCTA
TAAAAATAGGCGTATCACGAGGCCCTTTCGTC
