>Addgene plasmid #60191 | DYSF-Exon37-del | addgene partial sequence | sequence record 98261 | pRSII-F1 5'-CGGCATCAGAGCAGATTGTAC-3'
ACGGTACCACTAGTACGCGTATGCTGAGGGTCTTCATCCTCTATGCCGAGAACGTCCACACACCCGACAC
CGACATCAGCGATGCCTACTGCTCCGCGGTGTTTGCAGGGGTGAAGAAGAGAACCAAAGTCATCAAGAAC
AGCGTGAACCCTGTATGGAATGAGGGATTTGAATGGGACCTCAAGGGCATCCCCCTGGACCAGGGCTCTG
AGCTTCATGTGGTGGTCAAAGACCATGAGACGATGGGGAGGAACAGGTTCCTGGGGGAAGCCAAGGTCCC
ACTCCGAGAGGTCCTCGCCACCCCTAGTCTGTCCGCCAGCTTCAATGCCCCCCTGCTGGACACCAAGAAG
CAGCCCACAGGGGCCTCGCTGGTCCTGCAGGTGTCCTACACACCGCTGCCTGGAGCTGTGCCCCTGTTCC
CGCCCCCTACTCCTCTGGAGCCCTCCCCGACTCTGCCTGACCTGGATGTAGTGGCAGACACAGGAGGAGA
GGAAGACACAGAGGACCAGGGACTCACTGGAGATGAGGCGGAGCCATTCCTGGATCAAAGCGGAGGCCCG
GGGGCTCCCACCACCCCAAGGAAACTACCTTCACGTCCTCCGCCCCACTACCCCGGGATCAAAAGAAAGC
GAAGTGCGCCTACATCTAGAAAGCTGCTGTCAGACAAACCGCAGGATTTCCAGATCAGGGTCCAGGTGAT
CGAGGGGCGCCAGCTGCCGGGGGTGAACATCAAGCCTGTGGTCAAGGTTACCGCTGCAGGGCAGACCAAG
CGGACGCGGATCCACA
