>Addgene plasmid #60191 | DYSF-Exon37-del | addgene partial sequence | sequence record 98629 | M13pUC-Rev 5'-AGCGGATAACAATTTCACACAGG-3'
GCCATATGCCATGGTGATCATCAGCTGAAGGGCTTCACCAGCTTCATGGCAGCATAGTTCGGGAAGGCGT
AGATGAAGATGGCCAGGAACAGCAGCAGGATGAAGAGGATGATGAAGAGGATGATGGCCCACCGGAAACG
CCGCCACAGGATGAACTTCATGGTCTTGTATGGGGAGGTAAACCACAGGAAGGAGGTGTCGGGGCGCCTT
GGGTCCTCAAGCTTAGGGTTCATGTTGGGCTCATCCCGGCCCTGGCCAGCAGGCCGCTCCTCATGCTCAC
TCTCTGCTACAATCTCCAAGGTCATTTCCAGCTTGCCCGCCAGTATTTTCTTCTCACCCTCTTCTGCTAC
ACAGGGCCACCAGCCCTTCACTGTTTTCTGCTCAAAAAGGGACACAAACCATTCTGGGTGGAAAGCATCA
TCCAGCTGGTCCAAGGAGCACTTCTTGGCTGTCTTGGCTGGCTTGGGCATGCGGTTGAGATCGAGCTGCA
GGGAGCCCAGAAAATCATCAAAGGAGAACTTGTCATTGTCCCAGATCTGGAACACCACTCGTGCTGGGAT
TTTGCTCTCAGTCTTGTCCAGCCTCCAGAAGGCATCCTTCTTGGCAATGGTACAGACTTGCTCAGCTGGC
AGGTAGTCGAAGGGGAAAATGAACCTCCAGTTGAAGTTGCCTTCACCTCCCAGGGAACGATAATGCACGT
CTGTCTTTTGCTTGTGTTCTTCAAAGCCAATCATCCAACCTTTCACATAAATGTCGCTCATCTT
